>Addgene plasmid #46946 | pLXIN-Ap1g1-FKBP | depositor full sequence | sequence record 66695 | pLXIN-Ap1g1-FKBP sequence 9389 bps
TTTGAAAGACCCCACCCGTAGGTGGCAAGCTAGCTTAAGTAACGCCACTTTGCAAGGCATGGAAAAATAC
ATAACTGAGAATAGAAAAGTTCAGATCAAGGTCAGGAACAAAGAAACAGCTGAATACCAAACAGGATATC
TGTGGTAAGCGGTTCCTGCCCCGGCTCAGGGCCAAGAACAGATGAGACAGCTGAGTGATGGGCCAAACAG
GATATCTGTGGTAAGCAGTTCCTGCCCCGGCTCGGGGCCAAGAACAGATGGTCCCCAGATGCGGTCCAGC
CCTCAGCAGTTTCTAGTGAATCATCAGATGTTTCCAGGGTGCCCCAAGGACCTGAAAATGACCCTGTACC
TTATTTGAACTAACCAATCAGTTCGCTTCTCGCTTCTGTTCGCGCGCTTCCGCTCTCCGAGCTCAATAAA
AGAGCCCACAACCCCTCACTCGGCGCGCCAGTCTTCCGATAGACTGCGTCGCCCGGGTACCCGTATTCCC
AATAAAGCCTCTTGCTGTTTGCATCCGAATCGTGGTCTCGCTGTTCCTTGGGAGGGTCTCCTCTGAGTGA
TTGACTACCCACGACGGGGGTCTTTCATTTGGGGGCTCGTCCGGGATTTGGAGACCCCTGCCCAGGGACC
ACCGACCCACCACCGGGAGGTAAGCTGGCCAGCAACTTATCTGTGTCTGTCCGATTGTCTAGTGTCTATG
TTTGATGTTATGCGCCTGCGTCTGTACTAGTTAGCTAACTAGCTCTGTATCTGGCGGACCCGTGGTGGAA
CTGACGAGTTCTGAACACCCGGCCGCAACCCTGGGAGACGTCCCAGGGACTTTGGGGGCCGTTTTTGTGG
CCCGACCTGAGGAAGGGAGTCGATGTGGAATCCGACCCCGTCAGGATATGTGGTTCTGGTAGGAGACGAG
AACCTAAAACAGTTCCCGCCTCCGTCTGAATTTTTGCTTTCGGTTTGGAACCGAAGCCGCGCGTCTTGTC
TGCTGCAGCGCTGCAGCATCGTTCTGTGTTGTCTCTGTCTGACTGTGTTTCTGTATTTGTCTGAAAATTA
GGGCCAGACTGTTACCACTCCCTTAAGTTTGACCTTAGGTCACTGGAAAGATGTCGAGCGGATCGCTCAC
AACCAGTCGGTAGATGTCAAGAAGAGACGTTGGGTTACCTTCTGCTCTGCAGAATGGCCAACCTTTAACG
TCGGATGGCCGCGAGACGGCACCTTTAACCGAGACCTCATCACCCAGGTTAAGATCAAGGTCTTTTCACC
TGGCCCGCATGGACACCCAGACCAGGTCCCCTACATCGTGACCTGGGAAGCCTTGGCTTTTGACCCCCCT
CCCTGGGTCAAGCCCTTTGTACACCCTAAGCCTCCGCCTCCTCTTCCTCCATCCGCCCCGTCTCTCCCCC
TTGAACCTCCTCGTTCGACCCCGCCTCGATCCTCCCTTTATCCAGCCCTCACTCCTTCTCTAGGCGCCGG
AATTCCGCAGTCGCCTCCTCCTCGGCAAATAGTCCTCGGCGGGGGCCGAGTCCTCGGGTCATCCGGGGTG
GGAGACGGCACGGGCTGCAGTCGGAGGGACGCGGGGCGGCCGGCGAGAGGGAGCCGGGGAGCGGCGTCTC
CCGGGGAAGCGCGAGGCGTGAGGTAGAGGCGCCCTCCTCGCCCGGGATCCCTCCGCCTGCAGTCGCGGTG
CTGAGGCCGAGGGAGCCGCCATTTTGGATGTTCGGTTCCTGCTGCCACTGCCGCCGCCGCCCCCGAAGCT
GCTGGTTTCCTTCGAGGTTTCGGGCCGAGGATGCCAGCCCCCATCAGATTGCGGGAGCTGATCCGGACCA
TCCGGACAGCCCGAACCCAAGCTGAGGAACGAGAAATGATCCAGAAAGAATGTGCTGCAATCCGGTCCTC
ATTTAGAGAAGAAGACAATACATACCGGTGTCGGAATGTGGCAAAGTTACTATATATGCACATGCTGGGC
TACCCTGCTCACTTTGGACAGTTGGAGTGCCTCAAGCTAATCGCCTCACAAAAATTCACAGACAAACGCA
TTGGCTATTTAGGAGCAATGCTATTATTAGATGAAAGACAAGATGTGCATCTTCTCATGACCAACTGTAT
CAAGAATGATCTTAATCATAGCACGCAGTTTGTGCAGGGGCTAGCACTTTGTACCCTCGGCTGCATGGGC
TCCTCGGAGATGTGCAGAGATCTTGCGGGAGAGGTAGAAAAGCTTCTGAAAACCTCCAACTCTTACTTAA
GAAAAAAGGCAGCACTGTGTGCTGTTCACGTCATCAGGAAGGTTCCTGAACTTATGGAGATGTTTTTACC
AGCAACAAAAAATTTATTGAATGAGAAGAACCATGGTGTCCTTCACACGTCTGTAGTCCTCCTCACAGAG
ATGTGTGAACGGAGCCCAGACATGCTCGCACATTTCAGAAAGCTTGTGCCCCAATTAGTTCGTATTCTAA
AGAACCTCATCATGTCCGGATATTCCCCAGAACATGATGTCTCTGGTATCAGTGACCCCTTTTTGCAGGT
ACGAATTTTGCGGTTATTAAGAATTTTAGGACGGAATGACGATGATTCAAGTGAAGCTATGAATGATATA
TTAGCACAGGTTGCCACTAATACAGAGACTAGTAAAAATGTAGGAAATGCTATTCTGTATGAGACGGTTT
TGACTATCATGGATATTAAATCAGAGAGTGGATTGCGAGTTCTAGCCATAAATATTCTTGGTCGATTCTT
ATTGAACAATGACAAAAATATTAGATATGTTGCTCTGACATCTCTGTTGAAGACTGTGCAGACAGATCAT
AACGCTGTACAGAGGCATAGAAGCACAATTGTGGACTGTCTGAAAGATCTGGATGTCTCCATAAAAAGAC
GTGCAATGGAACTGAGTTTTGCCCTGGTGAATGGGAATAATATCCGAGGCATGATGAAAGAATTACTTTA
TTTTCTGGATTCCTGTGAGCCAGAATTTAAAGCTGATTGTGCATCTGGAATCTTCCTTGCTGCAGAAAAG
TACGCACCTTCCAAACGGTGGCATATAGATACAATTATGCGTGTCTTGACAACGGCAGGAAGTTATGTTC
GCGATGATGCAGTTCCTAACTTGATTCAGTTAATAACCAACAGTGTGGAGATGCACGCTTACACCGTCCA
GCGCCTGTACAAGGCGATTCTCGGTGACTATTCTCAACAACCCTTGGTACAAGTGGCTGCGTGGTGTATA
GGTGAATATGGCGATCTTCTTGTGTCTGGCCAGTGTGAAGAGGAAGAGCCTATTCAGGTGACAGAAGATG
AAGTGCTGGATATTTTAGAAAGTGTCCTGATCTCTAATATGTCCACCTCTGTGACAAGAGGCTATGCTCT
CACTGCCATTATGAAGCTGTCTACCCGATTCACCTGTACTGTAAACCGAATTAAGAAAGTGGTTTCCATC
TATGGGAGCAGCATCGACGTAGAGCTCCAGCAGAGGGCAGTAGAGTACAACGCACTTTTTAAGAAGTATG
ACCACATGAGGTCTGCCCTACTTGAAAGAATGCCTGTCATGGAAAAAGTGACCACAAATGGCCCTTCGGA
GATCGTGCAGACAAATGGAGAGACAGAACCAGCGCCCCTAGAGACTAAACCACCACCCTCAGGGCCACAA
CCCACAAGCCAGGCCAATGATCTATTGGATTTGTTGGGAGGAAATGACATAACACCTGTTATCCCAACTG
CACCTACAAGCAAACCAGCATCAGCTGGTGGAGAACTTCTCGACTTGCTAGGAGACATCACCATCGATGT
GAATGGGGGCCCTGAACCCGCCAAGAACCTGTACACCATGGGAGTGCAGGTGGAAACCATCTCCCCAGGA
GACGGGCGCACCTTCCCCAAGCGCGGCCAGACCTGCGTGGTGCACTACACCGGGATGCTTGAAGATGGAA
AGAAATTTGATTCCTCCCGGGACAGAAACAAGCCCTTTAAGTTTATGCTAGGCAAGCAGGAGGTGATCCG
AGGCTGGGAAGAAGGGGTTGCCCAGATGAGTGTGGGTCAGAGAGCCAAACTGACTATATCTCCAGATTAT
GCCTATGGTGCCACTGGGCACCCAGGCATCATCCCACCACATGCCACTCTCGTCTTCGATGTGGAGCTTC
TAAAACTGGAAGGATCCATCGATCTGACAGAGCTGGAGCCCCCTGCCCCTGAGAGCCCCATGGCTTTGTT
GGCTGACCCAGCTCCAGCTGCTGACCCCGGGGCTCCAGCGGCCGCTCCTACCCCTGCCTCAGTGCCACAG
ATATCCCAGCCCCCCTTCTTGTTGGATGGGCTTTCCTCACAGCCTCTCTTCAATGACATCGCTCCAGGCA
TCCCCTCCATCACAGCGTACAGTAAGAACGGCTTGAAAATCGAGTTTACATTTGAACGGTCAAACACCAA
CCCCAGCGTAACAGTGATAACGATACAGGCCTCTAACAGCACAGAGCTAGACATGACGGACTTTGTTTTC
CAGGCTGCAGTACCAAAGACATTCCAGCTGCAGCTTCTGTCTCCTAGCAGCAGCGTTGTCCCAGCCTTTA
ATACAGGGACCATCACACAAGTCATTAAAGTTCTGAATCCACAGAAGCAACAGCTGCGAATGCGGATCAA
GCTCACATATAATCACAAGGGCTCGGCAATGCAAGATCTAGCAGAAGTGAACAATTTCCCCCCTCAGTCC
TGGCAATGAGGATGCAGCACCATTCTCATTCTTATCCCACTCAATCAAAGGAATTCGTTAACGTCGACCT
CGAGGGATCCGCGGCCGCAAATTCTTAACGTCGACCTCGAGGGATCCGCGGCCGCAAATTCGCCCCTCTC
CCTCCCCCCCCCCTAACGTTACTGGCCGAAGCCGCTTGGAATAAGGCCGGTGTGCGTTTGTCTATATGTG
ATTTTCCACCATATTGCCGTCTTTTGGCAATGTGAGGGCCCGGAAACCTGGCCCTGTCTTCTTGACGAGC
ATTCCTAGGGGTCTTTCCCCTCTCGCCAAAGGAATGCAAGGTCTGTTGAATGTCGTGAAGGAAGCAGTTC
CTCTGGAAGCTTCTTGAAGACAAACAACGTCTGTAGCGACCCTTTGCAGGCAGCGGAACCCCCCACCTGG
CGACAGGTGCCTCTGCGGCCAAAAGCCACGTGTATAAGATACACCTGCAAAGGCGGCACAACCCCAGTGC
CACGTTGTGAGTTGGATAGTTGTGGAAAGAGTCAAATGGCTCTCCTCAAGCGTATTCAACAAGGGGCTGA
AGGATGCCCAGAAGGTACCCCATTGTATGGGATCTGATCTGGGGCCTCGGTGCACATGCTTTACATGTGT
TTAGTCGAGGTTAAAAAAACGTCTAGGCCCCCCGAACCACGGGGACGTGGTTTTCCTTTGAAAAACACGA
TGATAATATGGGATCGGCCATTGAACAAGATGGATTGCACGCAGGTTCTCCGGCCGCTTGGGTGGAGAGG
CTATTCGGCTATGACTGGGCACAACAGACAATCGGCTGCTCTGATGCCGCCGTGTTCCGGCTGTCAGCGC
AGGGGCGCCCGGTTCTTTTTGTCAAGACCGACCTGTCCGGTGCCCTGAATGAACTGCAGGACGAGGCAGC
GCGGCTATCGTGGCTGGCCACGACGGGCGTTCCTTGCGCAGCTGTGCTCGACGTTGTCACTGAAGCGGGA
AGGGACTGGCTGCTATTGGGCGAAGTGCCGGGGCAGGATCTCCTGTCATCTCACCTTGCTCCTGCCGAGA
AAGTATCCATCATGGCTGATGCAATGCGGCGGCTGCATACGCTTGATCCGGCTACCTGCCCATTCGACCA
CCAAGCGAAACATCGCATCGAGCGAGCACGTACTCGGATGGAAGCCGGTCTTGTCGATCAGGATGATCTG
GACGAAGAGCATCAGGGGCTCGCGCCAGCCGAACTGTTCGCCAGGCTCAAGGCGCGCATGCCCGACGGCG
ATGATCTCGTCGTGACCCATGGCGATGCCTGCTTGCCGAATATCATGGTGGAAAATGGCCGCTTTTCTGG
ATTCATCGACTGTGGCCGGCTGGGTGTGGCGGACCGCTATCAGGACATAGCGTTGGCTACCCGTGATATT
GCTGAAGAGCTTGGCGGCGAATGGGCTGACCGCTTCCTCGTGCTTTACGGTATCGCCGCTCCCGATTCGC
AGCGCATCGCCTTCTATCGCCTTCTTGACGAGTTCTTCTGAGCGGGACTCTGGGGTTCGATAAAATAAAA
GATTTTATTTAGTCTCCAGAAAAAGGGGGGAATGAAAGACCCCACCTGTAGGTTTGGCAAGCTAGCTTAA
GTAACGCCATTTTGCAAGGCATGGAAAAATACATAACTGAGAATAGAGAAGTTCAGATCAAGGTCAGGAA
CAGATGGAACAGCTGAATATGGGCCAAACAGGATATCTGTGGTAAGCAGTTCCTGCCCCGGCTCAGGGCC
AAGAACAGATGGAACAGCTGAATATGGGCCAAACAGGATATCTGTGGTAAGCAGTTCCTGCCCCGGCTCA
GGGCCAAGAACAGATGGTCCCCAGATGCGGTCCAGCCCTCAGCAGTTTCTAGAGAACCATCAGATGTTTC
CAGGGTGCCCCAAGGACCTGAAATGACCCTGTGCCTTATTTGAACTAACCAATCAGTTCGCTTCTCGCTT
CTGTTCGCGCGCTTCTGCTCCCCGAGCTCAATAAAAGAGCCCACAACCCCTCACTCGGGGCGCCAGTCCT
CCGATTGACTGAGTCGCCCGGGTACCCGTGTATCCAATAAACCCTCTTGCAGTTGCATCCGACTTGTGGT
CTCGCTGTTCCTTGGGAGGGTCTCCTCTGAGTGATTGACTACCCGTCAGCGGGGGTCTTTCATTTGGGGG
CTCGTCCGGGATCGGGAGACCCCTGCCCAGGGACCACCGACCCACCACCGGGAGGTAAGCTGGCTGCCTC
GCGCGTTTCGGTGATGACGGTGAAAACCTCTGACACATGCAGCTCCCGGAGACGGTCACAGCTTGTCTGT
AAGCGGATGCCGGGAGCAGACAAGCCCGTCAGGGCGCGTCAGCGGGTGTTGGCGGGTGTCGGGGCGCAGC
CATGACCCAGTCACGTAGCGATAGCGGAGTGTATACTGGCTTAACTATGCGGCATCAGAGCAGATTGTAC
TGAGAGTGCACCATATGCGGTGTGAAATACCGCACAGATGCGTAAGGAGAAAATACCGCATCAGGCGCTC
TTCCGCTTCCTCGCTCACTGACTCGCTGCGCTCGGTCGTTCGGCTGCGGCGAGCGGTATCAGCTCACTCA
AAGGCGGTAATACGGTTATCCACAGAATCAGGGGATAACGCAGGAAAGAACATGTGAGCAAAAGGCCAGC
AAAAGGCCAGGAACCGTAAAAAGGCCGCGTTGCTGGCGTTTTTCCATAGGCTCCGCCCCCCTGACGAGCA
TCACAAAAATCGACGCTCAAGTCAGAGGTGGCGAAACCCGACAGGACTATAAAGATACCAGGCGTTTCCC
CCTGGAAGCTCCCTCGTGCGCTCTCCTGTTCCGACCCTGCCGCTTACCGGATACCTGTCCGCCTTTCTCC
CTTCGGGAAGCGTGGCGCTTTCTCATAGCTCACGCTGTAGGTATCTCAGTTCGGTGTAGGTCGTTCGCTC
CAAGCTGGGCTGTGTGCACGAACCCCCCGTTCAGCCCGACCGCTGCGCCTTATCCGGTAACTATCGTCTT
GAGTCCAACCCGGTAAGACACGACTTATCGCCACTGGCAGCAGCCACTGGTAACAGGATTAGCAGAGCGA
GGTATGTAGGCGGTGCTACAGAGTTCTTGAAGTGGTGGCCTAACTACGGCTACACTAGAAGGACAGTATT
TGGTATCTGCGCTCTGCTGAAGCCAGTTACCTTCGGAAAAAGAGTTGGTAGCTCTTGATCCGGCAAACAA
ACCACCGCTGGTAGCGGTGGTTTTTTTGTTTGCAAGCAGCAGATTACGCGCAGAAAAAAAGGATCTCAAG
AAGATCCTTTGATCTTTTCTACGGGGTCTGACGCTCAGTGGAACGAAAACTCACGTTAAGGGATTTTGGT
CATGAGATTATCAAAAAGGATCTTCACCTAGATCCTTTTAAATTAAAAATGAAGTTTTAAATCAATCTAA
AGTATATATGAGTAAACTTGGTCTGACAGTTACCAATGCTTAATCAGTGAGGCACCTATCTCAGCGATCT
GTCTATTTCGTTCATCCATAGTTGCCTGACTCCCCGTCGTGTAGATAACTACGATACGGGAGGGCTTACC
ATCTGGCCCCAGTGCTGCAATGATACCGCGAGACCCACGCTCACCGGCTCCAGATTTATCAGCAATAAAC
CAGCCAGCCGGAAGGGCCGAGCGCAGAAGTGGTCCTGCAACTTTATCCGCCTCCATCCAGTCTATTAATT
GTTGCCGGGAAGCTAGAGTAAGTAGTTCGCCAGTTAATAGTTTGCGCAACGTTGTTGCCATTGCTGCAGG
CATCGTGGTGTCACGCTCGTCGTTTGGTATGGCTTCATTCAGCTCCGGTTCCCAACGATCAAGGCGAGTT
ACATGATCCCCCATGTTGTGCAAAAAAGCGGTTAGCTCCTTCGGTCCTCCGATCGTTGTCAGAAGTAAGT
TGGCCGCAGTGTTATCACTCATGGTTATGGCAGCACTGCATAATTCTCTTACTGTCATGCCATCCGTAAG
ATGCTTTTCTGTGACTGGTGAGTACTCAACCAAGTCATTCTGAGAATAGTGTATGCGGCGACCGAGTTGC
TCTTGCCCGGCGTCAACACGGGATAATACCGCGCCACATAGCAGAACTTTAAAAGTGCTCATCATTGGAA
AACGTTCTTCGGGGCGAAAACTCTCAAGGATCTTACCGCTGTTGAGATCCAGTTCGATGTAACCCACTCG
TGCACCCAACTGATCTTCAGCATCTTTTACTTTCACCAGCGTTTCTGGGTGAGCAAAAACAGGAAGGCAA
AATGCCGCAAAAAAGGGAATAAGGGCGACACGGAAATGTTGAATACTCATACTCTTCCTTTTTCAATATT
ATTGAAGCATTTATCAGGGTTATTGTCTCATGAGCGGATACATATTTGAATGTATTTAGAAAAATAAACA
AATAGGGGTTCCGCGCACATTTCCCCGAAAAGTGCCACCTGACGTCTAAGAAACCATTATTATCATGACA
TTAACCTATAAAAATAGGCGTATCACGAGGCCCTTTCGTCTTCAAGAATTGCTAGCAATTGCTAGCAATT
GCTAGCAATTCATACCAGATCACCGAAAACTGTCCTCCAAATGTGTCCCCCTCACACTCCCAAATTCGCG
GGCTTCTGCCTCTTAGACCACTCTACCCTATTCCCCACACTCACCGGAGCCAAAGCCGCGGCCCTTCCGT
TTCTTTGCT
Features (pLannotate 1.2.2; 15 found; start..end, strand, type, name):
      3..110     +  LTR            3' LTR (ΔU3) (fragment): self-inactivating 3' long terminal repeat (LTR) from Moloney murine leukemia virus
    127..184     +  LTR            LTR (fragment): long terminal repeat from Moloney murine leukemia virus
    198..261     +  LTR            LTR (fragment): long terminal repeat from Moloney murine leukemia virus
    414..589     +  LTR            5' LTR (truncated): truncated long terminal repeat from Moloney murine sarcoma virus
    711..985     +  misc_feature   MESV Ψ (fragment): packaging signal of murine embryonic stem cell virus
   1052..1468    +  CDS            gag (truncated): truncated Moloney murine leukemia virus (MMLV) gag gene lacking the start codon
   1781..4696    +  CDS            AP1G1: AP1G1_HUMAN - Also known as ADTG, CLAPG1. Experimental evidence at protein level: Swiss-Prot protein existence level 1. Subunit of clathrin-associated adaptor protein complex 1 that plays a role in protein sorting in the late-Golgi/trans-Golgi network (TGN) and/or endosomes. The AP complexes mediate both the recruitment of clathrin to membranes and the recognition of sorting signals within the cytosolic tails of transmembrane cargo molecules. In association with AFTPH/aftiphilin in the aftiphilin/p200/gamma-synergin complex, involved in the trafficking of transferrin from early to recycling en
   4934..5396    +  misc_feature   IRES: internal ribosome entry site (IRES) of the encephalomyocarditis virus (EMCV)
   5398..6201    +  CDS            NeoR/KanR: aminoglycoside phosphotransferase from Tn5; aph(3')-II (or nptII); confers resistance to neomycin, kanamycin, and G418 (Geneticin®)
   6261..6854    +  LTR            LTR: long terminal repeat from Moloney murine leukemia virus
   6923..6963    +  CDS            rop (fragment): Rop protein, which maintains plasmids at low copy number; rop
   7065..7205    +  misc_feature   bom: basis of mobility region from pBR322
   7391..7979    -  rep_origin     ori: high-copy-number ColE1/pMB1/pBR322/pUC origin of replication
   8150..9010    -  CDS            AmpR: β-lactamase; bla; confers resistance to ampicillin, carbenicillin, and related antibiotics
   9011..9115    -  promoter       AmpR promoter: bla
