[The description below was written by a language model from this plasmid's Addgene catalogue record and pLannotate feature annotations shown in this document.]
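Description:
pLXIN-Ap1g1-FKBP is a gammaretroviral expression plasmid built on the Clontech pLXIN backbone, intended for producing recombinant retrovirus and stably expressing a transgene in mammalian cells. In bacteria it is maintained through a ColE1/pMB1-type origin, flanked by pBR322-derived bom and rop remnants, and selected with ampicillin via the β-lactamase gene and its own promoter. The retroviral portion comprises a 5' LTR annotated as Moloney murine leukemia/sarcoma virus-derived fragments, a packaging signal extended into a truncated gag region lacking its start codon (which improves packaging of the genomic RNA without making Gag protein), and a complete Moloney 3' LTR.

No internal promoter is annotated, so transcription is presumably driven from the 5' LTR, as is usual for this backbone. The resulting bicistronic message carries the Ap1g1-FKBP coding sequence followed by an EMCV IRES and the Tn5 neomycin phosphotransferase gene, linking G418 resistance to expression of the insert. The insert encodes the gamma subunit of the AP-1 clathrin adaptor complex, which acts in sorting at the trans-Golgi network and endosomes. According to the record it is mainly mouse Ap1g1 cDNA, modified to include a fragment of the brain-specific splice variant of Ap2a1 and an FKBP domain, and altered to be siRNA-resistant. The automated annotation labels the whole reading frame by its similarity to human AP1G1 and does not resolve these inserted segments separately.

The siRNA resistance allows the tagged subunit to be expressed while the endogenous protein is depleted. The FKBP domain permits rapamycin-induced dimerisation with a binding partner, and the associated publication uses this to inactivate proteins rapidly by rerouting them to mitochondria.
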