Addgene plasmid #46946: pLXIN-Ap1g1-FKBP
Purpose: Retroviral plasmid for co-expressing siRNA-resistant, FKBP-tagged AP-1 gamma subunit and G418 resistance gene in mammalian cells
Depositing lab: Margaret Robinson. Depositing organization: University of Cambridge. Publication: Rapid inactivation of proteins by rapamycin-induced rerouting to mitochondria. Robinson MS, Sahlender DA, Foster SD. Dev Cell. 2010 Feb 16;18(2):324-31. doi: 10.1016/j.devcel.2009.12.015. PubMed 20159602.
Backbone
  Vector backbone: pLXIN
  Backbone manufacturer: Clontech
  Vector type: Mammalian Expression, Retroviral
  Selectable markers: Neomycin (select with G418)
Growth in bacteria
  Bacterial resistance: Ampicillin, 100 μg/mL
  Growth temperature: 37°C
  Growth strain: Stbl3
  Copy number: Unknown
Gene/Insert
  Gene/Insert name: Ap1g1-FKBP
  Species: H. sapiens (human), M. musculus (mouse)
  Tag / fusion protein: Mainly mouse Ap1g1 cDNA, with a fragment of brain-specific splice variant of Ap2a1, an FKBP domain, and siRNA-resistance
Terms and licenses: Academic/Nonprofit Terms; Industry Terms: Not Available to Industry
How to cite: pLXIN-Ap1g1-FKBP was a gift from Margaret Robinson (Addgene plasmid # 46946 ; http://n2t.net/addgene:46946 ; RRID:Addgene_46946)
