>Addgene plasmid #46946 | pLXIN-Ap1g1-FKBP | addgene partial sequence | sequence record 71582 | IRES-F 5'-TGGCTCTCCTCAAGCGTATT-3'
AGTACCCCATTGTATGGGATCTGATCTGGGGCCTCGGTGCACATGCTTTACATGTGTTTAGTCGAGGTTA
AAAAAACGTCTAGGCCCCCCGAACCACGGGGACGTGGTTTTCCTTTGAAAAACACGATGATAATATGGGA
TCGGCCATTGAACAAGATGGATTGCACGCAGGTTCTCCGGCCGCTTGGGTGGAGAGGCTATTCGGCTATG
ACTGGGCACAACAGACAATCGGCTGCTCTGATGCCGCCGTGTTCCGGCTGTCAGCGCAGGGGCGCCCGGT
TCTTTTTGTCAAGACCGACCTGTCCGGTGCCCTGAATGAACTGCAGGACGAGGCAGCGCGGCTATCGTGG
CTGGCCACGACGGGCGTTCCTTGCGCAGCTGTGCTCGACGTTGTCACTGAAGCGGGAAGGGACTGGCTGC
TATTGGGCGAAGTGCCGGGGCAGGATCTCCTGTCATCTCACCTTGCTCCTGCCGAGAAAGTATCCATCAT
GGCTGATGCAATGCGGCGGCTGCATACGCTTGATCCGGCTACCTGCCCATTCGACCACCAAGCGAAACAT
CGCATCGAGCGAGCACGTACTCGGATGGAAGCCGGTCTTGTCGATCAGGATGATCTGGACGAAGAGCATC
AGGGGCTCGCGCCAGCCGAACTGTTCGCCAGGCTCAAGGCGCGCATGCCCGACGGCGATGATCTCGTCGT
GACCCATGGCGATGCCTGCTTGCCGAATATCATGGTGGAAAATGGCCGCTTTTCTGGATTCATCGACTGT
GGCCGGCTGGGTGTGGCGGACCGCTATCAGGACATAGCGTTGGCTACCCGTGATATTGCTGAAGAGCTTG
GCGGCGAATGGGCTGACCGCTTCCTCGTGCTTTACGGTATCGCCGCTCCCGATTCGCAGCGCATCGCCTT
CTATCGCCTTCTTGACGAGTTCTTCTG
