>Addgene plasmid #46946 | pLXIN-Ap1g1-FKBP | addgene partial sequence | sequence record 71583 | Fkbp1a-R 5'-TCTGACCCACACTCATCTGG-3'
CTCCTGCTTGCCTAGCATAAACTTAAAGGGCTTGTTTCTGTCCCGGGAGGAATCAAATTTCTTTCCATCT
TCAAGCATCCCGGTGTAGTGCACCACGCAGGTCTGGCCGCGCTTGGGGAAGGTGCGCCCGTCTCCTGGGG
AGATGGTTTCCACCTGCACTCCCATGGTGTACAGGTTCTTGGCGGGTTCAGGGCCCCCATTCACATCGAT
GGTGATGTCTCCTAGCAAGTCGAGAAGTTCTCCACCAGCTGATGCTGGTTTGCTTGTAGGTGCAGTTGGG
ATAACAGGTGTTATGTCATTTCCTCCCAACAAATCCAATAGATCATTGGCCTGGCTTGTGGGTTGTGGCC
CTGAGGGTGGTGGTTTAGTCTCTAGGGGCGCTGGTTCTGTCTCTCCATTTGTCTGCACGATCTCCGAAGG
GCCATTTGTGGTCACTTTTTCCATGACAGGCATTCTTTCAAGTAGGGCAGACCTCATGTGGTCATACTTC
TTAAAAAGTGCGTTGTACTCTACTGCCCTCTGCTGGAGCTCTACGTCGATGCTGCTCCCATAGATGGAAA
CCACTTTCTTAATTCGGTTTACAGTACAGGTGAATCGGGTAGACAGCTTCATAATGGCAGTGAGAGCATA
GCCTCTTGTCACAGAGGTGGACATATTAGAGATCAGGACACTTTCTAAAATATCCAGCACTTCATCTTCT
GTCACCTGAATAGGCTCTTCCTCTTCACACTGGCCAGACACAAGAAGATCGCCATATTCACCTATACACC
ACGCAGCCACTTGTACCAAGGGTTGTTGAGAATAGTCACCGAGAATCGCCTTGTACAGGCGCTGGACGGT
GTAA
