>Addgene plasmid #46946 | pLXIN-Ap1g1-FKBP | addgene partial sequence | sequence record 73188 | pLXSN5 5'-CCCTTGAACCTCCTCGTTCGACC-3'
TTCTCTAGGCGCCGGAATTCCGCAGTCGCCTCCTCCTCGGCAAATAGTCCTCGGCGGGGGCCGAGTCCTC
GGGTCATCCGGGGTGGGAGACGGCACGGGCTGCAGTCGGAGGGACGCGGGGCGGCCGGCGAGAGGGAGCC
GGGGAGCGGCGTCTCCCGGGGAAGCGCGAGGCGTGAGGTAGAGGCGCCCTCCTCGCCCGGGATCCCTCCG
CCTGCAGTCGCGGTGCTGAGGCCGAGGGAGCCGCCATTTTGGATGTTCGGTTCCTGCTGCCACTGCCGCC
GCCGCCCCCGAAGCTGCTGGTTTCCTTCGAGGTTTCGGGCCGAGGATGCCAGCCCCCATCAGATTGCGGG
AGCTGATCCGGACCATCCGGACAGCCCGAACCCAAGCTGAGGAACGAGAAATGATCCAGAAAGAATGTGC
TGCAATCCGGTCCTCATTTAGAGAAGAAGACAATACATACCGGTGTCGGAATGTGGCAAAGTTACTATAT
ATGCACATGCTGGGCTACCCTGCTCACTTTGGACAGTTGGAGTGCCTCAAGCTAATCGCCTCACAAAAAT
TCACAGACAAACGCATTGGCTATTTAGGAGCAATGCTATTATTAGATGAAAGACAAGATGTGCATCTTCT
CATGACCAACTGTATCAAGAATGATCTTAATCATAGCACGCAGTTTGTGCAGGGGCTAGCACTTTGTACC
CTCGGCTGCATGGGCTCCTCGGAGATGTGCAGAGATCTTGCGGGAGAGGTAGAAAAGCTTCTGAAAACCT
CCAACTCTTACTTAAGAAAAAAGGCAGCACTGTGTGCTGTTCACGTCATCAGGAA
