>Addgene plasmid #46946 | pLXIN-Ap1g1-FKBP | addgene partial sequence | sequence record 76834 | Neo-R 5'-GCCCAGTCATAGCCGAATAG-3'
ATCGTGTTTTTCAAAGGAAAACCACGTCCCCGTGGTTCGGGGGGCCTAGACGTTTTTTTAACCTCGACTA
AACACATGTAAAGCATGTGCACCGAGGCCCCAGATCAGATCCCATACAATGGGGTACCTTCTGGGCATCC
TTCAGCCCCTTGTTGAATACGCTTGAGGAGAGCCATTTGACTCTTTCCACAACTATCCAACTCACAACGT
GGCACTGGGGTTGTGCCGCCTTTGCAGGTGTATCTTATACACGTGGCTTTTGGCCGCAGAGGCACCTGTC
GCCAGGTGGGGGGTTCCGCTGCCTGCAAAGGGTCGCTACAGACGTTGTTTGTCTTCAAGAAGCTTCCAGA
GGAACTGCTTCCTTCACGACATTCAACAGACCTTGCATTCCTTTGGCGAGAGGGGAAAGACCCCTAGGAA
TGCTCGTCAAGAAGACAGGGCCAGGTTTCCGGGCCCTCACATTGCCAAAAGACGGCAATATGGTGGAAAA
TAACATATAGACAAACGCACACCGGCCTTATTCCAAGCGGCTTCGGCCAGTAACGTTAGGGGGGGGGGA
